Addgene plasmid #223622: pHR-Spy-CD28
Purpose: Lentiviral expression of human CD28 with SpyTag003 in mammalian cells
Depositing lab: Enfu Hui. Depositing organization: University of California, San Diego (UCSD). Publication: cis-B7:CD28 interactions at invaginated synaptic membranes provide CD28 co-stimulation and promote CD8(+) T cell function and anti-tumor immunity. Zhao Y, Caron C, Chan YY, Lee CK, Xu X, Zhang J, Masubuchi T, Wu C, Bui JD, Hui E. Immunity. 2023 Jun 13;56(6):1187-1203.e12. doi: 10.1016/j.immuni.2023.04.005. Epub 2023 May 8. PubMed 37160118.
Backbone
  Vector backbone: pHR
  Vector type: Lentiviral ; Mammalian Expression
Growth in bacteria
  Bacterial resistance: Ampicillin, 100 μg/mL
  Growth temperature: 37°C
  Growth strain: NEB Stable
  Copy number: High Copy
Gene/Insert
  Gene/Insert name: CD28
  Species: H. sapiens (human)
  Entrez Gene: CD28 (a.k.a. Tp44)
  Tag / fusion protein: Spytag003 (N terminal on insert)
  Cloning method: Gibson Cloning
  Sequencing primers: 5′ ccaatcagcctgcttctcgcttc; 3′ ccagaggttgattatcgataagc
Terms and licenses: Academic/Nonprofit Terms; Industry Terms: Not Available to Industry
Depositor comments: Plasmid lab code: L2186
How to cite: pHR-Spy-CD28 was a gift from Enfu Hui (Addgene plasmid # 223622 ; http://n2t.net/addgene:223622 ; RRID:Addgene_223622)
