[The description below was written by a language model from this plasmid's Addgene catalogue record and pLannotate feature annotations shown in this document.]
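Description:
pHR-Spy-CD28 is a lentiviral transfer plasmid built on the pHR backbone for expressing human CD28 carrying an N-terminal SpyTag003 in mammalian cells. It is maintained in E. coli through a high-copy ColE1/pUC-type origin and selected with ampicillin via the bla gene. The annotated backbone also carries remnants typical of older HIV-1 vector plasmids: fragments of the tetracycline resistance gene, bom, rop and lacI, plus an SV40 promoter followed by gpt fragments, SV40 small t intron and large T fragments, and an SV40 polyadenylation signal. These lie outside the region between the LTRs.

The proviral cassette runs from a truncated HIV-1 5' LTR through the Ψ packaging signal with a partial gag sequence, the Rev response element for Rev-dependent nuclear export of the genomic RNA, and the cPPT/CTS, which aids nuclear import of the reverse-transcribed genome. Downstream, the spleen focus-forming virus (SFFV) LTR promoter drives the CD28 open reading frame, followed by a WPRE to enhance transcript stability and expression. The cassette ends in a ΔU3 self-inactivating 3' LTR, so the integrated provirus lacks LTR promoter activity and expression depends on the internal SFFV promoter. The feature table does not annotate SpyTag003 separately, so its exact position relative to the CD28 signal peptide cannot be determined from the record. SpyTag003 forms a covalent isopeptide bond with its SpyCatcher003 partner, allowing specific covalent labelling or tethering of the tagged receptor. No mammalian selection marker or fluorescent reporter is annotated within the provirus. The plasmid supplies no packaging or envelope functions, which must be provided in trans to make virus. The associated study concerned B7:CD28 interactions and CD28 co-stimulation in T cells.
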