Features (pLannotate 1.2.2; 33 found; start..end, strand, type, name):
     38..106     +  CDS            nef (fragment): NEF_HV1Z2 - Experimental evidence at protein level: Swiss-Prot protein existence level 1. Extracellular Nef protein targets CD4(+) T-lymphocytes for apoptosis by interacting with CXCR4 surface receptors. From Human immunodeficiency virus type 1 group M subtype D (isolate Z2/CDC-Z34) (HIV-1).
    108..341     +  LTR            3' LTR (ΔU3): self-inactivating 3' long terminal repeat (LTR) from HIV-1
    366..384     -  promoter       SP6 promoter: promoter for bacteriophage SP6 RNA polymerase
    612..891     +  CDS            TcR (fragment): tetracycline efflux protein; tet; confers resistance to tetracycline
    892..940     -  misc_feature   bom (fragment): basis of mobility region from pBR322
   1042..1077    -  CDS            rop (fragment): Rop protein, which maintains plasmids at low copy number; rop
   1172..1276    +  promoter       AmpR promoter: bla
   1277..2137    +  CDS            AmpR: β-lactamase; bla; confers resistance to ampicillin, carbenicillin, and related antibiotics
   2308..2896    +  rep_origin     ori: high-copy-number ColE1/pMB1/pBR322/pUC origin of replication
   3079..3135    +  CDS            lacI (fragment): lac repressor; lacI; The lac repressor binds to the lac operator to inhibit transcription in E. coli. This inhibition can be relieved by adding lactose or isopropyl-β-D-thiogalactopyranoside (IPTG).
   3142..3471    +  promoter       SV40 promoter: SV40 enhancer and early promoter
   3671..3790    +  CDS            gpt (fragment): XGPT_ECOLI - Also known as gpp, gxu. Experimental evidence at protein level: Swiss-Prot protein existence level 1. Purine salvage pathway enzyme that catalyzes the transfer of the ribosyl-5-phosphate group from 5-phospho-alpha-D-ribose 1- diphosphate (PRPP) to the N9 position of the 6-oxopurines guanine and xanthine to form the corresponding ribonucleotides GMP (guanosine 5'- monophosphate) and XMP (xanthosine 5'-monophosphate), with the release of PPi. To a lesser extent, also acts on hypoxanthine (PubMed:9100006, PubMed:3886014). Does not ribophosphorylate adenine (PubMed:3886014). From Esch
   3790..4125    +  CDS            gpt (fragment): XGPT_ECOLI - Also known as gpp, gxu. Experimental evidence at protein level: Swiss-Prot protein existence level 1. Purine salvage pathway enzyme that catalyzes the transfer of the ribosyl-5-phosphate group from 5-phospho-alpha-D-ribose 1- diphosphate (PRPP) to the N9 position of the 6-oxopurines guanine and xanthine to form the corresponding ribonucleotides GMP (guanosine 5'- monophosphate) and XMP (xanthosine 5'-monophosphate), with the release of PPi. To a lesser extent, also acts on hypoxanthine (PubMed:9100006, PubMed:3886014). Does not ribophosphorylate adenine (PubMed:3886014). From Esch
   4220..4525    +  CDS            frsA (fragment): FRSA_ECOLI - Also known as yafA. Experimental evidence at protein level: Swiss-Prot protein existence level 1. Catalyzes the hydrolysis of esters (PubMed:15808744). Displays esterase activity toward pNP-butyrate (PubMed:15808744). May stimulate mixed-acid fermentation by acting as a fermentation/respiration switch that down-regulates respiration and up- regulates fermentation rates (PubMed:15169777). From Escherichia coli (strain K12).
   4529..4603    +  CDS            small t antigen (fragment): SV40 (simian virus 40) small t antigen
   4605..4670    +  intron         small t intron: SV40 (simian virus 40) small t antigen intron
   4800..4820    +  CDS            SV40 NLS: nuclear localization signal of SV40 (simian virus 40) large T antigen
   5139..5222    +  CDS            large T antigen (fragment): large T antigen from SV40 (simian virus 40)
   5245..5379    +  polyA_signal   SV40 poly(A) signal: SV40 polyadenylation signal
   5546..5875    +  CDS            nef (fragment): NEF_HV1BR - Experimental evidence at protein level: Swiss-Prot protein existence level 1. Extracellular Nef protein targets CD4(+) T-lymphocytes for apoptosis by interacting with CXCR4 surface receptors (PubMed:14990729). From Human immunodeficiency virus type 1 group M subtype B (isolate BRU/LAI) (HIV-1).
   5923..6180    +  LTR            5' LTR (truncated): truncated 5' long terminal repeat (LTR) from HIV-1
   6227..6352    +  misc_feature   HIV-1 Ψ: packaging signal of human immunodeficiency virus type 1
   6336..6674    +  CDS            HIV-1 gag (fragment): gag protein from human immunodeficiency virus 1; gag
   6849..7082    +  misc_feature   RRE: The Rev response element (RRE) of HIV-1 allows for Rev-dependent mRNA export from the nucleus to the cytoplasm.
   7459..7559    +  CDS            Rev (fragment): human immunodeficiency virus 1 (HIV-1) Rev protein; rev; enhances nuclear export of unspliced and incompletely spliced viral mRNAs
   7596..7713    +  misc_feature   cPPT/CTS: central polypurine tract and central termination sequence of HIV-1
   7750..7782    -  misc_feature   MCS (fragment): pBluescript multiple cloning site
   7866..8273    +  promoter       SFFV promoter: spleen focus-forming virus long terminal repeat (LTR) promoter
   8304..9047    +  CDS            CD28: CD28_HUMAN - Experimental evidence at protein level: Swiss-Prot protein existence level 1. Involved in T-cell activation, the induction of cell proliferation and cytokine production and promotion of T-cell survival. Enhances the production of IL4 and IL10 in T-cells in conjunction with TCR/CD3 ligation and CD40L costimulation (PubMed:8617933). Isoform 3 enhances CD40L-mediated activation of NF-kappa-B and kinases MAPK8 and PAK2 in T-cells (PubMed:15067037). From Homo sapiens (Human).
   9062..9092    +  misc_feature   MCS (fragment): pUC18/19 multiple cloning site
   9093..9111    +  misc_feature   MCS (fragment): pBluescript multiple cloning site
   9111..9699    +  misc_feature   WPRE: woodchuck hepatitis virus posttranscriptional regulatory element
   9700..21      +  misc_feature   MCS (fragment) (across the origin): pBluescript multiple cloning site
>Addgene plasmid #223622 | pHR-Spy-CD28 | addgene full sequence | sequence record 444082 | Addgene NGS Result
CGATACCGTCGACCTCGAGGGAATTAATTCGAGCTCGGTACCTTTAAGACCAATGACTTACAAGGCAGCT
GTAGATCTTAGCCACTTTTTAAAAGAAAAGGGGGGACTGGAAGGGCTAATTCACTCCCAACGAAGACAAG
ATCTGCTTTTTGCTTGTACTGGGTCTCTCTGGTTAGACCAGATCTGAGCCTGGGAGCTCTCTGGCTAACT
AGGGAACCCACTGCTTAAGCCTCAATAAAGCTTGCCTTGAGTGCTTCAAGTAGTGTGTGCCCGTCTGTTG
TGTGACTCTGGTAACTAGAGATCCCTCAGACCCTTTTAGTCAGTGTGGAAAATCTCTAGCAGCATCTAGA
ATTAATTCCGTGTATTCTATAGTGTCACCTAAATCGTATGTGTATGATACATAAGGTTATGTATTAATTG
TAGCCGCGTTCTAACGACAATATGTACAAGCCTAATTGTGTAGCATCTGGCTTACTGAAGCAGACCCTAT
CATCTCTCTCGTAAACTGCCGTCAGAGTCGGTTTGGTTGGACGAACCTTCTGAGTTTCTGGTAACGCCGT
CCCGCACCCGGAAATGGTCAGCGAACCAATCAGCAGGGTCATCGCTAGCCAGATCCTCTACGCCGGACGC
ATCGTGGCCGGCATCACCGGCGCCACAGGTGCGGTTGCTGGCGCCTATATCGCCGACATCACCGATGGGG
AAGATCGGGCTCGCCACTTCGGGCTCATGAGCGCTTGTTTCGGCGTGGGTATGGTGGCAGGCCCCGTGGC
CGGGGGACTGTTGGGCGCCATCTCCTTGCATGCACCATTCCTTGCGGCGGCGGTGCTCAACGGCCTCAAC
CTACTACTGGGCTGCTTCCTAATGCAGGAGTCGCATAAGGGAGAGCGTCGAATGGTGCACTCTCAGTACA
ATCTGCTCTGATGCCGCATAGTTAAGCCAGCCCCGACACCCGCCAACACCCGCTGACGCGCCCTGACGGG
CTTGTCTGCTCCCGGCATCCGCTTACAGACAAGCTGTGACCGTCTCCGGGAGCTGCATGTGTCAGAGGTT
TTCACCGTCATCACCGAAACGCGCGAGACGAAAGGGCCTCGTGATACGCCTATTTTTATAGGTTAATGTC
ATGATAATAATGGTTTCTTAGACGTCAGGTGGCACTTTTCGGGGAAATGTGCGCGGAACCCCTATTTGTT
TATTTTTCTAAATACATTCAAATATGTATCCGCTCATGAGACAATAACCCTGATAAATGCTTCAATAATA
TTGAAAAAGGAAGAGTATGAGTATTCAACATTTCCGTGTCGCCCTTATTCCCTTTTTTGCGGCATTTTGC
CTTCCTGTTTTTGCTCACCCAGAAACGCTGGTGAAAGTAAAAGATGCTGAAGATCAGTTGGGTGCACGAG
TGGGTTACATCGAACTGGATCTCAACAGCGGTAAGATCCTTGAGAGTTTTCGCCCCGAAGAACGTTTTCC
AATGATGAGCACTTTTAAAGTTCTGCTATGTGGCGCGGTATTATCCCGTATTGACGCCGGGCAAGAGCAA
CTCGGTCGCCGCATACACTATTCTCAGAATGACTTGGTTGAGTACTCACCAGTCACAGAAAAGCATCTTA
CGGATGGCATGACAGTAAGAGAATTATGCAGTGCTGCCATAACCATGAGTGATAACACTGCGGCCAACTT
ACTTCTGACAACGATCGGAGGACCGAAGGAGCTAACCGCTTTTTTGCACAACATGGGGGATCATGTAACT
CGCCTTGATCGTTGGGAACCGGAGCTGAATGAAGCCATACCAAACGACGAGCGTGACACCACGATGCCTG
TAGCAATGGCAACAACGTTGCGCAAACTATTAACTGGCGAACTACTTACTCTAGCTTCCCGGCAACAATT
AATAGACTGGATGGAGGCGGATAAAGTTGCAGGACCACTTCTGCGCTCGGCCCTTCCGGCTGGCTGGTTT
ATTGCTGATAAATCTGGAGCCGGTGAGCGTGGGTCTCGCGGTATCATTGCAGCACTGGGGCCAGATGGTA
AGCCCTCCCGTATCGTAGTTATCTACACGACGGGGAGTCAGGCAACTATGGATGAACGAAATAGACAGAT
CGCTGAGATAGGTGCCTCACTGATTAAGCATTGGTAACTGTCAGACCAAGTTTACTCATATATACTTTAG
ATTGATTTAAAACTTCATTTTTAATTTAAAAGGATCTAGGTGAAGATCCTTTTTGATAATCTCATGACCA
AAATCCCTTAACGTGAGTTTTCGTTCCACTGAGCGTCAGACCCCGTAGAAAAGATCAAAGGATCTTCTTG
AGATCCTTTTTTTCTGCGCGTAATCTGCTGCTTGCAAACAAAAAAACCACCGCTACCAGCGGTGGTTTGT
TTGCCGGATCAAGAGCTACCAACTCTTTTTCCGAAGGTAACTGGCTTCAGCAGAGCGCAGATACCAAATA
CTGTTCTTCTAGTGTAGCCGTAGTTAGGCCACCACTTCAAGAACTCTGTAGCACCGCCTACATACCTCGC
TCTGCTAATCCTGTTACCAGTGGCTGCTGCCAGTGGCGATAAGTCGTGTCTTACCGGGTTGGACTCAAGA
CGATAGTTACCGGATAAGGCGCAGCGGTCGGGCTGAACGGGGGGTTCGTGCACACAGCCCAGCTTGGAGC
GAACGACCTACACCGAACTGAGATACCTACAGCGTGAGCTATGAGAAAGCGCCACGCTTCCCGAAGGGAG
AAAGGCGGACAGGTATCCGGTAAGCGGCAGGGTCGGAACAGGAGAGCGCACGAGGGAGCTTCCAGGGGGA
AACGCCTGGTATCTTTATAGTCCTGTCGGGTTTCGCCACCTCTGACTTGAGCGTCGATTTTTGTGATGCT
CGTCAGGGGGGCGGAGCCTATGGAAAAACGCCAGCAACGCGGCCTTTTTACGGTTCCTGGCCTTTTGCTG
GCCTTTTGCTCACATGTTCTTTCCTGCGTTATCCCCTGATTCTGTGGATAACCGTATTACCGCCTTTGAG
TGAGCTGATACCGCTCGCCGCAGCCGAACGACCGAGCGCAGCGAGTCAGTGAGCGAGGAAGCGGAAGAGC
GCCCAATACGCAAACCGCCTCTCCCCGCGCGTTGGCCGATTCATTAATGCAGCTGTGGAATGTGTGTCAG
TTAGGGTGTGGAAAGTCCCCAGGCTCCCCAGCAGGCAGAAGTATGCAAAGCATGCATCTCAATTAGTCAG
CAACCAGGTGTGGAAAGTCCCCAGGCTCCCCAGCAGGCAGAAGTATGCAAAGCATGCATCTCAATTAGTC
AGCAACCATAGTCCCGCCCCTAACTCCGCCCATCCCGCCCCTAACTCCGCCCAGTTCCGCCCATTCTCCG
CCCCATGGCTGACTAATTTTTTTTATTTATGCAGAGGCCGAGGCCGCCTCGGCCTCTGAGCTATTCCAGA
AGTAGTGAGGAGGCTTTTTTGGAGGCCTAGGCTTTTGCAAAAAGCTTGGACACAAGACAGGCTTGCGAGA
TATGTTTGAGAATACCACTTTATCCCGCGTCAGGGAGAGGCAGTGCGTAAAAAGACGCGGACTCATGTGA
AATACTGGTTTTTAGTGCGCCAGATCTCTATAATCTCGCGCAACCTATTTTCCCCTCGAACACTTTTTAA
GCCGTAGATAAACAGGCTGGGACACTTCACATGAGCGAAAAATACATCGTCACCTGGGACATGTTGCAGA
TCCATGCACGTAAACTCGCAAGCCGACTGATGCCTTCTGAACAATGGAAAGGCATTATTGCCGTAAGCCG
TGGCGGTCTGTACCGGGTGCGTTACTGGCGCGTGAACTGGGTATTCGTCATGTCGATACCGTTTGTATTT
CCAGCTACGATCACGACAACCAGCGCGAGCTTAAAGTGCTGAAACGCGCAGAAGGCGATGGCGAAGGCTT
CATCGTTATTGATGACCTGGTGGATACCGGTGGTACTGCGGTTGCGATTCGTGAAATGTATCCAAAAGCG
CACTTTGTCACCATCTTCGCAAAACCGGCTGGTCGTCCGCTGGTTGATGACTATGTTGTTGATATCCCGC
AAGATACCTGGATTGAACAGCCGTGGGATATGGGCGTCGTATTCGTCCCGCCAATCTCCGGTCGCTAATC
TTTTCAACGCCTGGCACTGCCGGGCGTTGTTCTTTTTAACTTCAGGCGGGTTACAATAGTTTCCAGTAAG
TATTCTGGAGGCTGCATCCATGACACAGGCAAACCTGAGCGAAACCCTGTTCAAACCCCGCTTTAAACAT
CCTGAAACCTCGACGCTAGTCCGCCGCTTTAATCACGGCGCACAACCGCCTGTGCAGTCGGCCCTTGATG
GTAAAACCATCCCTCACTGGTATCGCATGATTAACCGTCTGATGTGGATCTGGCGCGGCATTGACCCACG
CGAAATCCTCGACGTCCAGGCACGTATTGTGATGAGCGATGCCGAACGTACCGACGATGATTTATACGAT
ACGGTGATTGGCTACCGTGGCGGCAACTGGATTTATGAGTGGGCCCCGGATCTTTGTGAAGGAACCTTAC
TTCTGTGGTGTGACATAATTGGACAAACTACCTACAGAGATTTAAAGCTCTAAGGTAAATATAAAATTTT
TAAGTGTATAATGTGTTAAACTACTGATTCTAATTGTTTGTGTATTTTAGATTCCAACCTATGGAACTGA
TGAATGGGAGCAGTGGTGGAATGCCTTTAATGAGGAAAACCTGTTTTGCTCAGAAGAAATGCCATCTAGT
GATGATGAGGCTACTGCTGACTCTCAACATTCTACTCCTCCAAAAAAGAAGAGAAAGGTAGAAGACCCCA
AGGACTTTCCTTCAGAATTGCTAAGTTTTTTGAGTCATGCTGTGTTTAGTAATAGAACTCTTGCTTGCTT
TGCTATTTACACCACAAAGGAAAAAGCTGCACTGCTATACAAGAAAATTATGGAAAAATATTCTGTAACC
TTTATAAGTAGGCATAACAGTTATAATCATAACATACTGTTTTTTCTTACTCCACACAGGCATAGAGTGT
CTGCTATTAATAACTATGCTCAAAAATTGTGTACCTTTAGCTTTTTAATTTGTAAAGGGGTTAATAAGGA
ATATTTGATGTATAGTGCCTTGACTAGAGATCATAATCAGCCATACCACATTTGTAGAGGTTTTACTTGC
TTTAAAAAACCTCCCACACCTCCCCCTGAACCTGAAACATAAAATGAATGCAATTGTTGTTGTTAACTTG
TTTATTGCAGCTTATAATGGTTACAAATAAAGCAATAGCATCACAAATTTCACAAATAAAGCATTTTTTT
CACTGCATTCTAGTTGTGGTTTGTCCAAACTCATCAATGTATCTTATCATGTCTGGATCAACTGGATAAC
TCAAGCTAACCAAAATCATCCCAAACTTCCCACCCCATACCCTATTACCACTGCCAATTACCTGTGGTTT
CATTTACTCTAAACCTGTGATTCCTCTGAATTATTTTCATTTTAAAGAAATTGTATTTGTTAAATATGTA
CTACAAACTTAGTAGTTGGAAGGGCTAATTCACTCCCAAAGAAGACAAGATATCCTTGATCTGTGGATCT
ACCACACACAAGGCTACTTCCCTGATTAGCAGAACTACACACCAGGGCCAGGGGTCAGATATCCACTGAC
CTTTGGATGGTGCTACAAGCTAGTACCAGTTGAGCCAGATAAGGTAGAAGAGGCCAATAAAGGAGAGAAC
ACCAGCTTGTTACACCCTGTGAGCCTGCATGGGATGGATGACCCGGAGAGAGAAGTGTTAGAGTGGAGGT
TTGACAGCCGCCTAGCATTTCATCACGTGGCCCGAGAGCTGCATCCGGAGTACTTCAAGAACTGCTGATA
TCGAGCTTGCTACAAGGGACTTTCCGCTGGGGACTTTCCAGGGAGGCGTGGCCTGGGCGGGACTGGGGAG
TGGCGAGCCCTCAGATCCTGCATATAAGCAGCTGCTTTTTGCCTGTACTGGGTCTCTCTGGTTAGACCAG
ATCTGAGCCTGGGAGCTCTCTGGCTAACTAGGGAACCCACTGCTTAAGCCTCAATAAAGCTTGCCTTGAG
TGCTTCAAGTAGTGTGTGCCCGTCTGTTGTGTGACTCTGGTAACTAGAGATCCCTCAGACCCTTTTAGTC
AGTGTGGAAAATCTCTAGCAGTGGCGCCCGAACAGGGACTTGAAAGCGAAAGGGAAACCAGAGGAGCTCT
CTCGACGCAGGACTCGGCTTGCTGAAGCGCGCACGGCAAGAGGCGAGGGGCGGCGACTGGTGAGTACGCC
AAAAATTTTGACTAGCGGAGGCTAGAAGGAGAGAGATGGGTGCGAGAGCGTCAGTATTAAGCGGGGGAGA
ATTAGATCGCGATGGGAAAAAATTCGGTTAAGGCCAGGGGGAAAGAAAAAATATAAATTAAAACATATAG
TATGGGCAAGCAGGGAGCTAGAACGATTCGCAGTTAATCCTGGCCTGTTAGAAACATCAGAAGGCTGTAG
ACAAATACTGGGACAGCTACAACCATCCCTTCAGACAGGATCAGAAGAACTTAGATCATTATATAATACA
GTAGCAACCCTCTATTGTGTGCATCAAAGGATAGAGATAAAAGACACCAAGGAAGCTTTAGACAAGATAG
AGGAAGAGCAAAACAAAAGTAAGACCACCGCACAGCAAGCGGCCGGCCGCTGATCTTCAGACCTGGAGGA
GGAGATATGAGGGACAATTGGAGAAGTGAATTATATAAATATAAAGTAGTAAAAATTGAACCATTAGGAG
TAGCACCCACCAAGGCAAAGAGAAGAGTGGTGCAGAGAGAAAAAAGAGCAGTGGGAATAGGAGCTTTGTT
CCTTGGGTTCTTGGGAGCAGCAGGAAGCACTATGGGCGCAGCGTCAATGACGCTGACGGTACAGGCCAGA
CAATTATTGTCTGGTATAGTGCAGCAGCAGAACAATTTGCTGAGGGCTATTGAGGCGCAACAGCATCTGT
TGCAACTCACAGTCTGGGGCATCAAGCAGCTCCAGGCAAGAATCCTGGCTGTGGAAAGATACCTAAAGGA
TCAACAGCTCCTGGGGATTTGGGGTTGCTCTGGAAAACTCATTTGCACCACTGCTGTGCCTTGGAATGCT
AGTTGGAGTAATAAATCTCTGGAACAGATTTGGAATCACACGACCTGGATGGAGTGGGACAGAGAAATTA
ACAATTACACAAGCTTAATACACTCCTTAATTGAAGAATCGCAAAACCAGCAAGAAAAGAATGAACAAGA
ATTATTGGAATTAGATAAATGGGCAAGTTTGTGGAATTGGTTTAACATAACAAATTGGCTGTGGTATATA
AAATTATTCATAATGATAGTAGGAGGCTTGGTAGGTTTAAGAATAGTTTTTGCTGTACTTTCTATAGTGA
ATAGAGTTAGGCAGGGATATTCACCATTATCGTTTCAGACCCACCTCCCAACCCCGAGGGGACCCGACAG
GCCCGAAGGAATAGAAGAAGAAGGTGGAGAGAGAGACAGAGACAGATCCATTCGATTAGTGAACGGATCT
CGACGGTATCGCCAAATGGCAGTATTCATCCACAATTTTAAAAGAAAAGGGGGGATTGGGGGGTACAGTG
CAGGGGAAAGAATAGTAGACATAATAGCAACAGACATACAAACTAAAGAATTACAAAAACAAATTACAAA
AATTCAAAATTTTCGGGTTTATTACAGGGACAGCAGAGATCCAGTTTGGATCGATAAGCTTGATATCGAA
TTCCTGCAGCCCCGATAAAATAAAAGATTTTATTTAGTCTCCAGAAAAAGGGGGGAATGAAAGACCCCAC
CTGTAGGTTTGGCAAGCTAGCTGCAGTAACGCCATTTTGCAAGGCATGGAAAAATACCAAACCAAGAATA
GAGAAGTTCAGATCAAGGGCGGGTACATGAAAATAGCTAACGTTGGGCCAAACAGGATATCTGCGGTGAG
CAGTTTCGGCCCCGGCCCGGGGCCAAGAACAGATGGTCACCGCAGTTTCGGCCCCGGCCCGAGGCCAAGA
ACAGATGGTCCCCAGATATGGCCCAACCCTCAGCAGTTTCTTAAGACCCATCAGATGTTTCCAGGCTCCC
CCAAGGACCTGAAATGACCCTGCGCCTTATTTGAATTAACCAATCAGCCTGCTTCTCGCTTCTGTTCGCG
CGCTTCTGCTTCCCGAGCTCTATAAAAGAGCTCACAACCCCTCACTCGGCGCGCCAGTCCTCCGACAGAC
TGAGTCGCCCGGGGGGGATCTGGAGCTCTCGAGAATTCTCACGATGCTCAGGCTGCTCTTGGCTCTCAAC
TTATTCCCTTCAATTCAAGTAACAGGAAACAAGCGTGGCGTGCCTCATATCGTGATGGTGGACGCCTACA
AGCGTTACAAGGGTAGCGGTAGCGGTAGCGGTGGAGGATCCAACAAGATTTTGGTGAAGCAGTCGCCCAT
GCTTGTAGCGTACGACAATGCGGTCAACCTTAGCTGCAAGTATTCCTACAATCTCTTCTCAAGGGAGTTC
CGGGCATCCCTTCACAAAGGACTGGATAGTGCTGTGGAAGTCTGTGTTGTATATGGGAATTACTCCCAGC
AGCTTCAGGTTTACTCAAAAACGGGGTTCAACTGTGATGGGAAATTGGGCAATGAATCAGTGACATTCTA
CCTCCAGAATTTGTATGTTAACCAAACAGATATTTACTTCTGCAAAATTGAAGTTATGTATCCTCCTCCT
TACCTAGACAATGAGAAGAGCAATGGAACCATTATCCATGTGAAAGGGAAACACCTTTGTCCAAGTCCCC
TATTTCCCGGACCTTCTAAGCCCTTTTGGGTGCTGGTGGTGGTTGGTGGAGTCCTGGCTTGCTATAGCTT
GCTAGTAACAGTGGCCTTTATTATTTTCTGGGTGAGGAGTAAGAGGAGCAGGCTCCTGCACAGTGACTAC
ATGAACATGACTCCCCGCCGCCCCGGGCCCACCCGCAAGCATTACCAGCCCTATGCCCCACCACGCGACT
TCGCAGCCTATCGCTCCTAAAGCGGCCGCGACTCTAGAGTCGACCTGCAGGCATGCAAGCTTGATATCAA
GCTTATCGATAATCAACCTCTGGATTACAAAATTTGTGAAAGATTGACTGGTATTCTTAACTATGTTGCT
CCTTTTACGCTATGTGGATACGCTGCTTTAATGCCTTTGTATCATGCTATTGCTTCCCGTATGGCTTTCA
TTTTCTCCTCCTTGTATAAATCCTGGTTGCTGTCTCTTTATGAGGAGTTGTGGCCCGTTGTCAGGCAACG
TGGCGTGGTGTGCACTGTGTTTGCTGACGCAACCCCCACTGGTTGGGGCATTGCCACCACCTGTCAGCTC
CTTTCCGGGACTTTCGCTTTCCCCCTCCCTATTGCCACGGCGGAACTCATCGCCGCCTGCCTTGCCCGCT
GCTGGACAGGGGCTCGGCTGTTGGGCACTGACAATTCCGTGGTGTTGTCGGGGAAATCATCGTCCTTTCC
TTGGCTGCTCGCCTGTGTTGCCACCTGGATTCTGCGCGGGACGTCCTTCTGCTACGTCCCTTCGGCCCTC
AATCCAGCGGACCTTCCTTCCCGCGGCCTGCTGCCGGCTCTGCGGCCTCTTCCGCGTCTTCGCCTTCGCC
CTCAGACGAGTCGGATCTCCCTTTGGGCCGCCTCCCCGCAT
